>Addgene plasmid #25559 | Cp-LSm5 | depositor partial sequence | sequence record 11963 | Author sequence
AGTTATAAAGTAAATTACATGAGCGAGACACCAGCTAATAAATCTCAGGGAGGAAGTAATCAGAAGGGAG
GGAATATAATCCTTCCATTAGCACTGATAGACAAGTGTATTGGGAATAGAATATATGTGGTGATGAAAGG
AGATAAAGAGTTTAGTGGAGTGCTAAGAGGATTTGACGAATATGTAAATATGGTATTGGATGATGTTCAG
GAGTATGGGTTTAAGGCAGATGAGGAGGACATATCAGGAGGAAACAAGAAGTTAAAAAGAGTGATGGTGA
ATCGTTTAGAGACTATATTGTTGAGTGGGAATAATGTAGCAATGTTGGTTCCTGGAGGGGATCCAGACAG
CTTTAACTTTTCT
