>Addgene plasmid #25559 | Cp-LSm5 | addgene partial sequence | sequence record 31542 | 25559 with T7-term
TCCTTCGGGCTTGTAGCAGCCGGATCTCAGTGGTGGTGGTGGTGGTGCTCGAGTGCGGCCGCAAGCTTCG
TCATCAAGAAAAGTTAAAGCTGTCTGGATCCCCTCCAGGAACCAACATTGCTACATTATTCCCACTCAAC
AATATAGTCTCTAAACGATTCACCATCACTCTTTTTAACTTCTTGTTTCCTCCTGATATGTCCTCCTCAT
CTGCCTTAAACCCATACTCCTGAACATCATCCAATACCATATTTACATATTCGTCAAATCCTCTTAGCAC
TCCACTAAACTCTTTATCTCCTTTCATCACCACATATATTCTATTCCCAATACACTTGTCTATCAGTGCT
AATGGAAGGATTATATTCCCTCCCTTCTGATTACTTCCTCCCTGAGATTTATTAGCTGGTGTCTCGCTCA
TGTAATTTACTTTATAACTACTACCACGCGGAACCAGGCCGCTGCTGTGATGATGATGATGATGGCTGCT
GCCCATGGTATATCTCCTTCTTAAAGTTAAACAAAATTATTTCTAGAGGGGAATTGTTATCCGCTCACAA
TTCCCCTATAGTGAGTCGTATTAATTTCGCGGGATCGAGATCTCGATCCTCTACGCCGGACGCATCGTGG
CCGGCATCACCGGCGCCACAGGTGCGGTTGCTGGCGCCTATATCGCCGACATCACCGATGGGGAAGATCG
GGCTCGCCACTTCGGGCTCATGAGCGCTTGTTTCGGCGTGGGTATGGTGGCAGGCCCCGTGGCCGGGGGA
CTGTTGGGCGCCATCTCCTTGCATGCACCATTCCTTGCGGCGGCGGTGCTCAACGGCCTCAACCTACTAC
TGGGGCTGCTTCCTAATGCAGGAGTCGCATAAGGGAGAGCGTCGAGAT
