[The description below was written by a language model from this plasmid's Addgene catalogue record.]
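Description:
Cp-LSm5 is a bacterial expression plasmid built on pET28a-LIC, a ligation-independent-cloning derivative of the pET28a vector produced by a structural genomics consortium. The backbone is listed at 7328 bp without insert, is selected with kanamycin, and is recorded as low copy. The record names DH5alpha as the propagation strain. No feature table is provided, so the origin of replication and promoter are not explicitly stated. The listed sequencing primers (T7 forward and T7 terminator) are nonetheless consistent with the standard pET arrangement, in which the insert sits between a T7 promoter and a T7 terminator and is transcribed in hosts that supply T7 RNA polymerase.

The insert is a 363 bp coding fragment from Cryptosporidium parvum, locus cgd7_4580, which encodes the U6 snRNA-associated Sm-like protein LSm5. LSm proteins belong to the Sm fold family and typically assemble into ring-shaped complexes that bind RNA, including the U6 spliceosomal snRNA. The protein is expressed with an N-terminal His tag, which allows purification by immobilised metal affinity chromatography. The record cautions that the insert may not represent the full open reading frame, as is common for constructs whose boundaries were trimmed to favour crystallisation.

The stated purpose is recombinant production of the protein in bacteria for structure determination, and the depositor links the construct to a deposited crystal structure (PDB entry 2FWK). It would suit structural, biophysical or biochemical work on this parasite LSm protein.
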