Addgene plasmid #25559: Cp-LSm5
Purpose: Bacterial expression for structure determination; may not be full ORF
Depositing lab: Cheryl Arrowsmith. Depositing organization: University of Toronto.
Backbone
  Vector backbone: pET28a-LIC
  Backbone manufacturer: SGC
  Backbone size w/o insert (bp): 7328
  Vector type: Bacterial Expression
Growth in bacteria
  Bacterial resistance: Kanamycin, 50 μg/mL
  Growth temperature: 37°C
  Growth strain: DH5alpha
  Copy number: Low Copy
Gene/Insert
  Gene/Insert name: Cp-LSm5 (alt names: PDB: 2FWK; U6 snRNA-associated SM like protein LSm5; cgd7_4580)
  Species: Cryptosporidium parvum
  Insert size (bp): 363
  Entrez Gene: cgd7_4580
  Tag / fusion protein: His (N terminal on insert)
  Cloning method: Restriction Enzyme
  Sequencing primers: 5′ T7; 3′ T7-term
Terms and licenses: Academic/Nonprofit Terms; Industry Terms: Not Available to Industry
Depositor comments: PDB: 2FWK http://www.thesgc.org/structures/2FWK/
How to cite: Cp-LSm5 was a gift from Cheryl Arrowsmith (Addgene plasmid # 25559 ; http://n2t.net/addgene:25559 ; RRID:Addgene_25559)
